Addgene plasmid #31144: pCDF1-ADAM29 (E111K)
Depositing lab: Yardena Samuels. Depositing organization: National Human Genome Research Institute (NHGRI). Publication: Analysis of the disintegrin-metalloproteinases family reveals ADAM29 and ADAM7 are often mutated in melanoma. Wei X, Moncada-Pazos A, Cal S, Soria-Valles C, Gartner J, Rudloff U, Lin JC, Rosenberg SA, Lopez-Otin C, Samuels Y. Hum Mutat. 2011 Jun;32(6):E2148-75. doi: 10.1002/humu.21477. Epub 2011 Feb 24. PubMed 21618342.
Backbone
  Vector backbone: pCDF1-EF1-MCS2-Puromycin
  Backbone manufacturer: Systems Biosciences Inc
  Backbone size w/o insert (bp): 6600
  Vector type: Mammalian Expression, Lentiviral
  Selectable markers: Puromycin
Growth in bacteria
  Bacterial resistance: Ampicillin, 100 μg/mL
  Growth temperature: 37°C
  Growth strain: Stbl3
  Copy number: Low Copy
Gene/Insert
  Gene/Insert name: ADAM29
  Species: H. sapiens (human)
  Insert size (bp): 2500
  Mutation: Glutamic acid 111 changed to Lysine
  Entrez Gene: ADAM29 (a.k.a. CT73, svph1)
  Tag / fusion protein: FLAG (C terminal on insert)
  Cloning method: Restriction Enzyme; 5′ cloning site XbaI (not destroyed); 3′ cloning site NotI (not destroyed)
  Sequencing primers: 5′ N/A; 3′ N/A
Terms and licenses: Academic/Nonprofit Terms; Industry Terms: Not Available to Industry
How to cite: pCDF1-ADAM29 (E111K) was a gift from Yardena Samuels (Addgene plasmid # 31144 ; http://n2t.net/addgene:31144 ; RRID:Addgene_31144)
