[The description below was written by a language model from this plasmid's Addgene catalogue record.]
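Description:
pCDF1-ADAM29 (E111K) is a lentiviral mammalian expression plasmid built on the commercial pCDF1-EF1-MCS2-Puromycin backbone, about 6.6 kb without insert. It is maintained in bacteria as a low-copy, ampicillin-selected plasmid. The record lists a recombination-deficient strain as the host, a common choice for lentiviral vectors because their repeated terminal sequences are prone to rearrangement. In mammalian cells, puromycin resistance allows selection of transduced or transfected populations. No feature table accompanies the record. Promoters, LTRs, the packaging signal and other viral elements are therefore not itemised. The backbone name suggests an EF1 promoter is present, but the record does not say which promoter drives the insert and which drives the puromycin marker.

The payload is a roughly 2.5 kb human ADAM29 insert (also known as CT73 or svph1), a member of the disintegrin-metalloproteinase (ADAM) family. It was cloned between XbaI and NotI sites, both of which are retained. The coding sequence carries a point mutation changing glutamic acid 111 to lysine. A C-terminal FLAG tag allows the protein to be detected or immunoprecipitated with anti-FLAG reagents.

The associated publication surveyed the ADAM gene family in melanoma and found ADAM29 and ADAM7 to be frequently mutated. This suggests the construct was made to package lentivirus and generate puromycin-selected cells stably expressing this mutant. Such cells would let the effects of the E111K substitution be compared with other forms of the protein, although the record does not describe specific assays.
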