>Addgene plasmid #31144 | pCDF1-ADAM29 (E111K) | addgene partial sequence | sequence record 35762 | pCDF1-R2 5'-CCA ACT TCT CGG GGA CTG T-3'
CGATCGCAGATCCTTCGGCGGCCGCCTACTTATCGTCGTCATCCTTGTAATCGGAGGGCGTCACAGGAGG
TTGACTCTGGGAAGGCATCAACTGAGGTTGCCTCTGGGAGGGTGTCACAGGAGGTTGACTCTGGGAAGGC
GTCAACTGAGGATGACTCTGGGAAGGCATCACAGGAGGTTGACTCTGAGAAGGCATCACCCGAGGTTGAC
TCTGGGAGGGTGTCACAGGAGGTTGACTCTGGGAAGGCATCACCTGAGGATGACTCTGGGAAGGCGTCAC
AGGAGGTTGACTCTGGGAAGGCATCACCCAAGGTTGACTCTGGGGAGGTAACTCATGAGGTCGACGCTGA
ATTTTTTCCTCTTCTTTTGCAGATGGAGTTTGAACATCTTGCTGCTTTTTTATTGGTTTACTTTTTTTAC
AAAGTCGATAAAGACAACATAATAAAATAAACAAAACAATAAGCAACAATATACACAGATAACAGAACTT
CTTTTTCTTCTTTCTCTTAGGGGGTGGGCCACTGTCAACACTACCTCCATAGCCTTTTATC
