>Addgene plasmid #31144 | pCDF1-ADAM29 (E111K) | addgene partial sequence | sequence record 37124 | LNCX 5'-AGCTCGTTTAGTGAACCGTCAGATC-3'
TTGACCTCCATAGAAGATTCTAGAGCCACCATGAAGATGTTACTCCTGCTGCATTGCCTTGGGGTGTTTC
TGTCCTGTTCTGGACACATCCAGGATGAGCACCCCCAATATCACAGCCCTCCGGATGTGGTGATTCCTGT
GAGGATAACTGGCACCACCAGAGGCATGACACCTCCAGGCTGGCTCTCCTATATCCTGCCCTTTGGAGGC
CAGAAACACATTATCCACATAAAGGTCAAGAAGCTTTTGTTTTCCAAACACCTCCCTGTGTTCACCTACA
CAGACCAGGGTGCTATCCTTGAGGACCAGCCATTTGTCCAGAATAACTGCTACTATCATGGTTATGTGGA
AGGGGACCCAAAATCCCTGGTTTCCCTCAGTACCTGTTTTGGGGGTTTTCAAGGAATATTACAGATAAAT
GACTTTGCTTATGAAATCAAGCCCCTAGCATTTTCTACCACGTTTGAACATCTGGTATACAAGATGGACA
GTGAGGAGAAACAATTTTCAACCATGAGATCCGGATTTATGCAAAATGAAATAACATGCCGAATGGAATT
TGAAGAAATTGATAATTCCACTCAGAAGCAAAGTTCTTATGTGGGCTGGTGGATCCATTTTAGGATTGTT
GAAATTGTAGTCGT
